Addgene plasmid #229389: pXTK-BB3 [Backbone_repABC-pMlb-KanR_PartTypeBB]
Purpose: (Empty Backbone) XanthoMoClo Golden Gate Backbone Plasmid, contains Backbone_repABC-pMlb-KanR_PartTypeBB and an sfGFP dropout
Depositing lab: Michael Springer. Depositing organization: Harvard Medical School. Publication: XanthoMoClo horizontal line A Robust Modular Cloning Genetic Toolkit for the Genera Xanthobacter and Roseixanthobacter. Soltysiak MPM, Ory ALH, Lee AD, Christophersen CE, Jalihal AP, Springer M. ACS Synth Biol. 2025 Apr 18;14(4):1173-1190. doi: 10.1021/acssynbio.4c00806. Epub 2025 Mar 13. PubMed 40080684.
Backbone
  Vector backbone: pXTK
  Vector type: Bacterial Expression
Growth in bacteria
  Bacterial resistance: Kanamycin, 50 μg/mL
  Growth temperature: 37°C
  Growth strain: DH5alpha
  Copy number: Low Copy
Gene/Insert
  Gene/Insert name: None
Terms and licenses: Academic/Nonprofit Terms; Industry Terms: Not Available to Industry
How to cite: pXTK-BB3 [Backbone_repABC-pMlb-KanR_PartTypeBB] was a gift from Michael Springer (Addgene plasmid # 229389 ; http://n2t.net/addgene:229389 ; RRID:Addgene_229389)
