[The description below was written by a language model from this plasmid's Addgene catalogue record and pLannotate feature annotations shown in this document.]
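Description:
pXTK-BB3 is an empty Golden Gate destination backbone from the XanthoMoClo modular cloning toolkit, built for genetic work in the genera Xanthobacter and Roseixanthobacter. It is an 8.5 kb bacterial expression shuttle vector that carries no gene of interest. Instead it holds a superfolder GFP dropout cassette, followed by the rrnB T1 and T7Te transcription terminators. In this type of design, the assembled parts replace the dropout during the Golden Gate reaction, so correct clones can be recognised by loss of green fluorescence. The record does not state which promoter drives sfGFP or which Type IIS enzyme sites flank the cassette. A pUC18/19-type multiple cloning site remnant lies upstream of the reporter.

For propagation in E. coli the plasmid carries a ColE1/pMB1-family origin, although the catalogue lists it as low copy. Selection is with kanamycin through the Tn5-derived neo (nptII) gene. The neighbouring tnpA and ble fragments appear to be leftover pieces of the Tn5 resistance region rather than functional genes. According to the name, replication in the target hosts depends on a repABC module designated pMlb. The feature table fits this, with a rhizobial plasmid-type open reading frame homologous to a Sinorhizobium fredii protein, together with the ctRNA and S-element. These are characteristic regulatory RNA features of repABC replicons, in which a counter-transcribed RNA controls replication initiator expression and so influences copy number and incompatibility. The rep genes themselves are not fully annotated in the table. An IncP oriT with the adjacent traJ gene allows the plasmid to be mobilised by conjugation from a suitable donor strain into recipient bacteria.
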