Features (pLannotate 1.2.2; 13 found; start..end, strand, type, name):
      1..589     +  rep_origin     ori: high-copy-number ColE1/pMB1/pBR322/pUC origin of replication
    603..932     +  CDS            tnpA (fragment): TN5P_ECOLX - Also known as tnp. Experimental evidence at protein level: Swiss-Prot protein existence level 1. Mediates transposition of transposon Tn5 by a 'cut and paste' mechanism. First, the monomeric transposase binds the 19 bp inverted DNA repeats flanking the transposon. Then, dimerization of the DNA- bound transposase creates a synaptic DNA complex. After nicking of the first DNA strand, excision of the transposon proceeds through a series of intermediates. The transposase then mediates the insertion of the transposon at a new site by strand transfer. The activity of the wild- type tran
    964..1755    +  CDS            neo: KKA2_KLEPN - Also known as kan, nptII. Experimental evidence at protein level: Swiss-Prot protein existence level 1. Resistance to kanamycin, neomycin, paromomycin, ribostamycin, butirosin and gentamicin B. From Klebsiella pneumoniae.
   1779..1931    +  CDS            ble (fragment): BLE_KLEPN - Experimental evidence at protein level: Swiss-Prot protein existence level 1. Binding protein with a strong affinity to the bleomycin family of antibiotics. Binds to CL990; an antimitotic-antibiotic compound. From Klebsiella pneumoniae.
   2529..3692    +  CDS            Y4CK_SINFN: Protein inferred from homology: Swiss-Prot protein existence level 3. From Sinorhizobium fredii (strain NBRC 101917 / NGR234).
   4745..4790    -  ncRNA          ctRNA p42d: Accession: RF00489 - ctRNA
   4830..4896    +  ncRNA          S-element: Accession: RF00490 - S-element
   6640..6696    -  misc_feature   MCS: pUC18/19 multiple cloning site
   6897..7610    +  CDS            superfolder GFP: GFP variant that folds robustly even when fused to poorly folded proteins (Pédelacq et al., 2006)
   7622..7693    +  terminator     rrnB T1 terminator: transcription terminator T1 from the E. coli rrnB gene
   7709..7736    +  terminator     T7Te terminator: phage T7 early transcription terminator
   7889..7998    +  oriT           oriT: incP origin of transfer
   8031..8402    +  CDS            traJ: oriT-recognizing protein; traJ
>Addgene plasmid #229389 | pXTK-BB3 [Backbone_repABC-pMlb-KanR_PartTypeBB] | addgene full sequence | sequence record 467922 | Addgene NGS Result
TTGAGATCCTTTTTTTCTGCGCGTAATCTGCTGCTTGCAAACAAAAAAACCACCGCTACCAGCGGTGGTT
TGTTTGCCGGATCAAGAGCTACCAACTCTTTTTCCGAAGGTAACTGGCTTCAGCAGAGCGCAGATACCAA
ATACTGTTCTTCTAGTGTAGCCGTAGTTAGGCCACCACTTCAAGAACTCTGTAGCACCGCCTACATACCT
CGCTCTGCTAATCCTGTTACCAGTGGCTGCTGCCAGTGGCGATAAGTCGTGTCTTACCGGGTTGGACTCA
AGACGATAGTTACCGGATAAGGCGCAGCGGTCGGGCTGAACGGGGGGTTCGTGCACACAGCCCAGCTTGG
AGCGAACGACCTACACCGAACTGAGATACCTACAGCGTGAGCTATGAGAAAGCGCCACGCTTCCCGAAGG
GAGAAAGGCGGACAGGTATCCGGTAAGCGGCAGGGTCGGAACAGGAGAGCGCACGAGGGAGCTTCCAGGG
GGAAACGCCTGGTATCTTTATAGTCCTGTCGGGTTTCGCCACCTCTGACTTGAGCGTCGATTTTTGTGAT
GCTCGTCAGGGGGGCGGAGCCTATGGAAAAACGCCAGCAACGCGCAATAGCTTCACGCTGCCGCAAGCAC
TCAGGGCGCAAGGGCTGCTAAAGGAAGCGGAACACGTAGAAAGCCAGTCCGCAGAAACGGTGCTGACCCC
GGATGAATGTCAGCTACTGGGCTATCTGGACAAGGGAAAACGCAAGCGCAAAGAGAAAGCAGGTAGCTTG
CAGTGGGCTTACATGGCGATAGCTAGACTGGGCGGTTTTATGGACAGCAAGCGAACCGGAATTGCCAGCT
GGGGCGCCCTCTGGTAAGGTTGGGAAGCCCTGCAAAGTAAACTGGATGGCTTTCTTGCCGCCAAGGATCT
GATGGCGCAGGGGATCAAGATCTGATCAAGAGACAGGATGAGGATCGTTTCGCATGATTGAACAAGATGG
ATTGCACGCAGGTTCTCCGGCCGCTTGGGTGGAGAGGCTATTCGGCTATGACTGGGCACAACAGACAATC
GGCTGCTCTGATGCCGCCGTGTTCCGGCTGTCAGCGCAGGGGCGCCCGGTTCTTTTTGTCAAGACCGACC
TGTCCGGTGCCCTGAATGAACTCCAAGACGAGGCAGCGCGGCTATCGTGGCTGGCCACGACGGGCGTTCC
TTGCGCAGCTGTGCTCGACGTTGTCACTGAAGCGGGAAGGGACTGGCTGCTATTGGGCGAAGTGCCGGGG
CAGGATCTCCTGTCATCTCACCTTGCTCCTGCCGAGAAAGTATCCATCATGGCTGATGCAATGCGGCGGC
TGCATACGCTTGATCCGGCTACCTGCCCATTCGACCACCAAGCGAAACATCGCATCGAGCGAGCACGTAC
TCGGATGGAAGCCGGTCTTGTCGATCAGGATGATCTGGACGAAGAGCATCAGGGGCTCGCGCCAGCCGAA
CTGTTCGCCAGGCTCAAGGCGCGGATGCCCGACGGCGAGGATCTCGTCGTGACCCATGGCGATGCCTGCT
TGCCGAATATCATGGTGGAAAATGGCCGCTTTTCTGGATTCATCGACTGTGGCCGGCTGGGTGTGGCGGA
CCGCTATCAGGACATAGCGTTGGCTACCCGTGATATTGCTGAAGAGCTTGGCGGCGAATGGGCTGACCGC
TTCCTCGTGCTTTACGGTATCGCCGCTCCCGATTCGCAGCGCATCGCCTTCTATCGCCTTCTTGACGAGT
TCTTCTGAGCGGGACTCTGGGGTTCGAAATGACCGACCAAGCGACGCCCAACCTGCCATCACGAGATTTC
GATTCCACCGCCGCCTTCTATGAAAGGTTGGGCTTCGGAATCGTTTTCCGGGACGCCGGCTGGATGATCC
TCCAGCGCGGGGATCTCATGCTGGAGTTCTTCGCCCACCCCCCCTGGCGTTCGTCACTCGTTTGGCCATG
CGGAATCTCCAGCCGGAACACCCCCTCGTCGCCCGGCTGGCGGTCCGCGCGGGATTGGCTTGCGATTTCA
CTTTGTCAGCAAGCGGTGCTGTTTGCGCATCGTGACGGGTTGGTACCGCTGGTCTATTGCCGGCCCCTAC
CCCGATAGATTTCATCCGCATTGACACGACGATGTGTTGAAGCCGGGAAATGTGACGAGCCGTCTTCAGG
AGTCTTTGGCCTCGGTCTGGCGATGCTGGCCGTCAGCATGCGTCTCAACATAGCGGTCTTGGCAACACCA
CCGCGTACCTACGATCTGAAACTTTGCTCCGCCGAATGGTCGCGTCTGGTGCGCGCAAATCCATGTTTTC
AATATCGTTCTGCGATTTTTTTACTGCGGTAAATTTCTGGATGCGGTCAGTGCGATTGGCCGCGCTCTGG
CCAGCGTTAACCTTTTGTTAACCCAAAACTTCTTGCCGGTAAGTCCGAATCGGAGCTTAATGGCGCTTGT
TGTGGGCATTGCTTACAAAAAGCGCCAATTCAGGTTTCGACGAGAATGAATGTCTCCATCCGGCTGCCAC
GTTTCGAGTTCGATGACAAAATCCTCGAACAGGGCGCCGAGATTTCCCGGCGGTTGAACCAGCTTCGGAT
GGAGAAATTTCCGCCCAATGCGACGAAGACGCTACGCACATTCTCGATGGCGGAGGTCGCTCACTACCTC
GGGGTTTCGCAGAACAATTTGAAGCGTCTCCATCTCGAAGGCAAGGGGCCGTTGCCTGACCAAAGTCCTT
CCGGCCGTCGCTCCTACACGGCTACACAGATGCTCGAGCTCAGGCAGTTCCTGGACCAGCATGGCAGGAC
TGAAGTCAAGAAGTACGTTCCGCACCGCAAGCTTGGCGATAAGCTCCAGGTGGTTGCGGTGGTCAATTTC
AAAGGCGGCAGCGGCAAGACGACCACGGCAGCCCACCTCGCCCAGCACCTGGCGCTGACTGGTCATCGGG
TTCTTGCGATCGATCTTGATCCGCAAGCTTCGCTGTCTGCTCTGCACGGCTTCCAGCCCGAGCTCGATCG
CAACCTCTCGCTCTATGAAGCGATCAGGTATGACGACGAACGCAGATCGATTGCGGATGTGATCATACCG
ACAAATTTCCCCGGCCTCGACATCATTCCCGCCAATCTCGAGCTGCAGGAATACGAGTATGACACGCCGC
TCGCCATGCAAGACAAAACCTCCAGTGCCGGCCGCCAGTTCTTCACGCGCATGGCCAAAGCGTTGTCGGA
GGTTGACGATCGGTACGATGTCGTCGTTGTCGATTGCCCGCCCCAGCTTGGCTATCTGACTTTGACGGCA
ATGTCGGCGGCGACATCGGTTCTCATTACGGTCCATCCGCAGATGCTCGACCTGATGTCGATGAGCCAGT
TTCTTCTGATGCTTGGCGGCATATTGAAGACCATCAAGGCCGCCGGCGCCGCGATCGAACTTGACTGGTT
TCGCTACCTGATCACGCGCTACGAACCGACCGATATTCCGCAGGCGCAGATGGTGGGCTTCATGCAGTCC
ATGCTTGCCGGCCAGATCCTGGAAAACCCGATGTTGAAGTCGACGGCGATTTCCGATGCAGGCCTCACCA
AGCAAACACTTTACGAGGTGGAGAAATCGGCCTTCACCCGCTCGACATATGACCGCGCTTTGGAATCGCT
CGACGCGGTGAACGCCGAGATCGTCACACTCATCCATCGTGCGTGGGGTCGGTCATGACGGCGAACTTTA
CGGCAGTAAAAACCGGCTATTTTGCTCGTGGAATCAGATCGCTAGCCGCTCACGGAGGCGGTTGAATGGC
CCGTAAGGATATTTTCGGCAGTGTGATGGGACCCGTCGCTGCGGTGGCCGATAACAAGGATGTATCGGGG
TATGCCGTTCGTGGTGCCTCCCGCTCGATCATGCAATCCTTCGAGGAGCTCTCCAAGAGTTCCGTCGTCG
ATCTCGATCCTGCCCTGGTTGACACCTCGTTCGTCTCGGACCGCCTGGACGAAGACGATCAGGCGTATCA
GGAGTTGCTGTCGGCAATTCGCGAGAGAGGTCAAGATTCTCCGATTCTGGTCAGACCGCATCCGGAGGTT
TCAGGACGCTTCCAGACAGTATTCGGCCATCGCCGCGTCAAGGTTGCCCGCCAGCTGGGAAGGCCGGTCC
GCGCCGTCGTCAAGAAGATGGGCGACGAGGACCATGTCATCGCCCAGGGCCAGGAGAATGCCGCCAGGGC
CAATCTGTCCTTCATCGAGAGGACCCTGTTTGCCGATCGCATTCTCAAGCGCGGCCACACCTCGGACACG
GTGAAGTCCGCTTTGGCGCTCGATGACACGACCTTTTCGAAGATGCGCTCCGTGACCGGCAATATCCCCG
AGCCAGTCATTGTGGCTGTTGGCTCGGCCAAGGCCGTCGGACGGGACAGGTGGTGGCAACTGGCCAAGCT
CATGGAGCATCCTGGGAACGCGGGCAGGGCGGCCGACTATGTGAAGAGCGCTGATTTCGCGGAGCCAAGC
AGTGACGCACGATTTGCGCTTCTTTTCGACTACCTGAACGCTCCGGCGAAACGTTCGCCGGCAGCGCCGA
AGACACGAGAAAAGGCCTGGGCGCCGCAAGACAGGTCGGTGCGGGCCAAGATCACCGACACCGGAAAAGT
GTTCACGCTTGCCCTGAAAGCAAGGGAAGCCTCGCCGTTCGGTGCGTTCATCACCGAACGGCTGGACGAG
CTTTTCGAAGCGTTCCGGCAATCGGAAATGTCTAAGAGAACAGGAGACTGAAACCGCAAAAGAAAAAGGC
CCCCGAACGTCGCCGTCGCGGAAGCCCTTCTCGTCTGTAGCAAGCTGAGAATCGCACTTCCCCGAATCAC
TGTCAAGAGTCGTGGCGCCATTTCGGCGAGCAGGTTTCTTTTGCCTTCGTGAAAGGTGAGGGAAATGGAG
AGTGGGTTTGCGACGACGCCTTTTGGGCGGCGGCCGATGACGCTTGCCTTGGTGAAGGCCAATGCCGCGT
CGCGGCAGATTCCGAAAGGGGCCGCCGTTGAGAAATGGCAGGTCTACCGGTGGCTATGCGAGGGCAAGTC
GATCGTCGGCGTTGGCGATCGTGCCCTGGCGGTGCTGAGCGGGCTGTTGACGTTTTATCCTGACGACCAG
ATCAGCGAGGAAAACGGCTTGATGGTCTTCCCGTCGAACGCACAGCTGTCTTTGCGGGCGCACGGCATGG
CCGATTCGACGCTGAGAAGGAACCTGGCCGAGCTGGTGAGTTGCGGCCTGATCATTCGCCGCGATAGTCC
GAACGGCAAAAGATTCGCTCGTAAGGGGCAGGGTGGTGCTGTCATGGAGGTCTTCGGGTTCTCGTTGGCG
CCTCTGCTGGCACGGGCGGCGGAGTTTCAGCGCGCCGCCGAGCAGGTCCGCGCCGAGTGCCAGGCGCTGA
AATTGATGCGGGAGCGCATCACGCTGCATCGCAGGGACATTCAGAAGCTGGTCGAGGCGGCGATCGAGGA
AGGGGTTCCGGGCGACTGGGGCGGCGTCTGGAGGCGGTTTCGGTCCATCGTGGATGCAATTCCGCGCCGG
GCGGGGCTGTCACAGCTTGAAGGGATCGTTGCCGAGCTGGTCGTGCTCCACGATGAAGTGGATAGGATGC
TGGAAAGCTTCACAAGTTCCACGAATCCTAGCGGCAATGAGTCCCAAAATGAGCGGCAGCAATCTGATTC
AAACACAGACTCCATTTTTGTATTTGAACCGGCTTTCGAAAAAAGCAGGGCGGCCGTTGAGCCAAGACCG
GCACCGGACGAGCGGTTGAAAAGCTATCCGATTGGACTGGTGCTGAAGGCCTGCCCCGAGTTTGCGGGCT
ATGCTGTCAACGGGATCGCCAGCTGGCGCGATTTGATGCTCACCGCGGCCCAGGTGCGCGGCTACCTTGG
GGTTTCACCGTCGGCCTATGAGGAGGCTTGCCATGTGATGGGTCAGGAAGTCGCCGCGATTGTGATTGCG
TGTATTCTGCAACGGGCACAGCACATCAATTCGGCCGGTGGCTATCTGCGCGTGCTGACGGAAAAGGCGA
GGGCAGGGGAGTTCTCGGTCGGACCGATGCTGATGGCCGCGCTCAAGGCCAATGGCCCGGCAACGAGGAT
GACGGGATGATTGAGGTACAGGTTCGTGGGGCAGGTTGCTCGGCGCTCTAGGTGACGGCATGCGGCCACC
TACCGGCGGTGGGCTCCCGGGCTTGAAAGCTGTTCAGGAATGCCATATCTTTTGCACAAGAAACATGACT
CCTGATATGGTGAACACTGTGGGCCATGCACTCAAGGCAGCCGAGCAGAATGGGCCGCTCGTCTTGTCCT
ATATGGATCGGAACGGGAAGATTGCGATCGAGCAGGTCGCGGACGGTTTTGGCATGTCCAAGGGTCAGTT
GGCCCAGACCGCCGGTCTTGCGCGTGAGACACTCTATCGCTCAGAGCGCAGCGCTGCGGCAAAGACCCAG
GGGCGTCTGCGCGAAATGCTCGAGATCATCAGCCGCGTGAGCGATTGGGCGGGCGGCAAGGAACAGGCGA
TGGCCTGGTATCGGGCTCAGCCGCTTCCGGCATTTGGCGGACGCACTGCCGAAGCGCTGGTGAAGGATGG
CAAGGCCGCCGCGGTCCGTGATTATCTAGATCACATGGCAGTCGGTGTGGCGCGGCCGCAAGCTTGCATG
CCTGCAGGTCGACTCTAGAGGATCCCCGGGTACCGAGCTCGAATTCGCGCGGCCGCGGCCTAGGCGGCCA
ACGTGAGACCGAAAGTGAAACGTGATTTCATGCGTCATTTTGAACATTTTGTAAATCTTATTTAATAATG
TGTGCGGCAATTCACATTTAATTTATGAATGTTTTCTTAACATCGCGGCAACTCAAGAAACGGCAGGTTC
GGATCTTAGCTACTAGAGAAAGAGGAGAAATACTAGATGCGTAAAGGCGAAGAGCTGTTCACTGGTGTCG
TCCCTATTCTGGTGGAACTGGATGGTGATGTCAACGGTCATAAGTTTTCCGTGCGTGGCGAGGGTGAAGG
TGACGCAACTAATGGTAAACTGACGCTGAAGTTCATCTGTACTACTGGTAAACTGCCGGTTCCTTGGCCG
ACTCTGGTAACGACGCTGACTTATGGTGTTCAGTGCTTTGCTCGTTATCCGGACCATATGAAGCAGCATG
ACTTCTTCAAGTCCGCCATGCCGGAAGGCTATGTGCAGGAACGCACGATTTCCTTTAAGGATGACGGCAC
GTACAAAACGCGTGCGGAAGTGAAATTTGAAGGCGATACCCTGGTAAACCGCATTGAGCTGAAAGGCATT
GACTTTAAAGAGGACGGCAATATCCTGGGCCATAAGCTGGAATACAATTTTAACAGCCACAATGTTTACA
TCACCGCCGATAAACAAAAAAATGGCATTAAAGCGAATTTTAAAATTCGCCACAACGTGGAGGATGGCAG
CGTGCAGCTGGCTGATCACTACCAGCAAAACACTCCAATCGGTGATGGTCCTGTTCTGCTGCCAGACAAT
CACTATCTGAGCACGCAAAGCGTTCTGTCTAAAGATCCGAACGAGAAACGCGATCATATGGTTCTGCTGG
AGTTCGTAACCGCAGCGGGCATCACGCATGGTATGGATGAACTGTACAAATGACCAGGCATCAAATAAAA
CGAAAGGCTCAGTCGAAAGACTGGGCCTTTCGTTTTATCTGTTGTTTGTCGGTGAACGCTCTCTACTAGA
GTCACACTGGCTCACCTTCGGGTGGGCCTTTCTGCGTTTATAGGTCTCTGAGTATCTTCCGCTGCATAAC
CCTGCTTCGGGGTCATTATAGCGATTTTTTCGGTATATCCATCCTTTTTCGCACGATATACAGGATTTTG
CCAAAGGGTTCGTGTAGACTTTCCTTGGTGTATCCAACGGCGTCAGCCGGGCAGGATAGGTGAAGTAGGC
CCACCCGCGAGCGGGTGTTCCTTCTTCACTGTCCCTTATTCGCACCTGGCGGTGCTCAACGGGAATCCTG
CTCTGCGAGGCTGGCCGGCTACCGCCGGCGTAACAGATGAGGGCAAGCGGATGGCTGATGAAACCAAGCC
AACCAGGAAGGGCAGCCCACCTATCAAGGTGTACTGCCTTCCAGACGAACGAAGAGCGATTGAGGAAAAG
GCGGCGGCGGCCGGCATGAGCCTGTCGGCCTACCTGCTGGCCGTCGGCCAGGGCTACAAAATCACGGGCG
TCGTGGACTATGAGCACGTCCGCGAGCTGGCCCGCATCAATGGCGACCTGGGCCGCCTGGGCGGCCTGCT
GAAACTCTGGCTCACCGACGACCCGCGCACGGCGCGGTTCGGTGATGCCACGATCCTCGCCCTGCTGGCG
AAGATCGAAGAGAAGCAGGACGAGCTTGGCAAGGTCATGATGGGCGTGGTCCGCCCGAGGGCAGAGCCAT
GACTTTTTTAGCCGCTAAAACGGCCGGGGGGTGCGCGTGATTGCCAAGCACGTCCCCATGCGCTCCATCA
AGAAGAGGCACTTCGAGCTGTAAGTACATCACCGACGAGCAAGGCAAGACGATCCCGAAGATCAAAGGAT
CTTC
